Addgene plasmid #229953: psLIB CMV
Purpose: (Empty Backbone) bigMamAct is evolution of biGBac for mammalian cells. Has empty CMV-driven cassette; users should clone gene of interest into shuttle plasmid prior to multi-assembly step by Gibson cloning
Depositing lab: Martin Pelosse. Publication: biGMamAct: efficient CRISPR/Cas9-mediated docking of large functional DNA cargoes at the ACTB locus. Pelosse M, Marcia M. Synthetic Biology 2025.02.13 10.1093/synbio/ysaf003.
Backbone
  Vector backbone: pLIB
  Vector type: Mammalian Expression, CRISPR
Growth in bacteria
  Bacterial resistance: Gentamicin, 10 μg/mL
  Growth temperature: 37°C
  Growth strain: DH5alpha
  Copy number: High Copy
Gene/Insert
  Gene/Insert name: None
Terms and licenses: Academic/Nonprofit Terms; Industry Terms: Not Available to Industry
Depositor comments: Please visit https://doi.org/10.1101/2024.04.18.590029 for bioRxiv preprint.
How to cite: psLIB CMV was a gift from Martin Pelosse (Addgene plasmid # 229953 ; http://n2t.net/addgene:229953 ; RRID:Addgene_229953)
