[The description below was written by a language model from this plasmid's Addgene catalogue record and pLannotate feature annotations shown in this document.]
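Description:
psLIB CMV is an empty shuttle (library) plasmid of the biGMamAct system, a mammalian-cell adaptation of the biGBac multigene assembly platform, built on the pLIB backbone. At just under 4 kb, it is maintained in standard E. coli strains through a high-copy ColE1/pUC-type origin and selected with gentamicin, conferred by the aacC1 acetyltransferase gene (GmR) driven by a class 1 integron Pc promoter. Features inherited from the baculovirus-oriented pLIB parent remain, including the Tn7L and Tn7R transposon ends that flank the gentamicin marker and expression cassette, and a loxP site just upstream of the cassette. Short annotated fragments of the R6K γ origin, bom, lacZα, an HIV-1 LTR, SV40 large T antigen and a T7-derived solubility tag are small partial matches, most likely backbone remnants or incidental homology rather than functional parts.

The payload is an empty mammalian expression cassette: the human cytomegalovirus immediate early enhancer and promoter, followed by a short cloning region and the SV40 polyadenylation signal. No gene is present. Users insert a gene of interest between the CMV promoter and the poly(A) signal, producing a self-contained expression unit. According to the record, this is done before a multi-assembly step in which cassettes from several such shuttle plasmids are combined by Gibson cloning into larger multigene constructs. The associated publication describes these large cargoes being docked at the ACTB locus by CRISPR/Cas9, which explains the plasmid's CRISPR classification, although it carries no Cas9 or guide RNA elements itself.
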