Features (pLannotate 1.2.2; 16 found; start..end, strand, type, name):
     58..85      -  rep_origin     R6K γ ori (fragment): γ replication origin from E. coli plasmid R6K; requires the R6K initiator protein pi for replication
    114..147     +  protein_bind   loxP: Cre-mediated recombination occurs in the 8-bp core sequence (GCATACAT). Cre recombinase
    205..584     +  enhancer       CMV enhancer: human cytomegalovirus immediate early enhancer
    585..788     +  promoter       CMV promoter: human cytomegalovirus (CMV) immediate early promoter
    784..817     +  LTR            5' LTR (truncated) (fragment): truncated 5' long terminal repeat (LTR) from HIV-1
    971..1054    +  CDS            large T antigen (fragment): large T antigen from SV40 (simian virus 40)
   1077..1211    +  polyA_signal   SV40 poly(A) signal: SV40 polyadenylation signal
   1240..1289    +  CDS            SET1 (fragment): solubility-enhancement tag derived from T7 phage gene 10B
   1321..1486    -  mobile_element Tn7L: mini-Tn7 element (left end of the Tn7 transposon) Tn7
   1649..1665    +  CDS            lacZα (fragment): LacZα fragment of β-galactosidase; lacZ fragment
   1731..2319    +  rep_origin     ori: high-copy-number ColE1/pMB1/pBR322/pUC origin of replication
   2505..2556    -  misc_feature   bom (fragment): basis of mobility region from pBR322
   2624..2848    -  mobile_element Tn7R: mini-Tn7 element (right end of the Tn7 transposon) Tn7
   2915..3448    -  CDS            GmR: gentamycin acetyltransferase; aacC1; confers resistance to gentamycin
   3637..3665    -  promoter       Pc promoter: intI1 (promoter lies within the coding sequence); class 1 integron promoter
   3643..58      -  CDS            YPR2_ECOLX (fragment) (across the origin): Protein predicted: Swiss-Prot protein existence level 4. From Escherichia coli.
>Addgene plasmid #229953 | psLIB CMV | addgene full sequence | sequence record 461575 | Addgene NGS Result
TCGTTTGTTCGCCCAGGACTCTAGCTATAGTTCTAGTGGTTGGCTACAGCTTTGTTTGTACTATCAACAG
GTTGAACTGCTGATCAACAGATCCTCTACGCGGCCGCGGTACCATAACTTCGTATAGCATACATTATACG
AAGTTATCTGGTTTTACTAGTATCGATTCGCGACCTACTCCGGAATATTAATAGATCACGCGTTGACATT
GATTATTGACTAGTTATTAATAGTAATCAATTACGGGGTCATTAGTTCATAGCCCATATATGGAGTTCCG
CGTTACATAACTTACGGTAAATGGCCCGCCTGGCTGACCGCCCAACGACCCCCGCCCATTGACGTCAATA
ATGACGTATGTTCCCATAGTAACGCCAATAGGGACTTTCCATTGACGTCAATGGGTGGAGTATTTACGGT
AAACTGCCCACTTGGCAGTACATCAAGTGTATCATATGCCAAGTACGCCCCCTATTGACGTCAATGACGG
TAAATGGCCCGCCTGGCATTATGCCCAGTACATGACCTTATGGGACTTTCCTACTTGGCAGTACATCTAC
GTATTAGTCATCGCTATTACCATGGTGATGCGGTTTTGGCAGTACATCAATGGGCGTGGATAGCGGTTTG
ACTCACGGGGATTTCCAAGTCTCCACCCCATTGACGTCAATGGGAGTTTGTTTTGGCACCAAAATCAACG
GGACTTTCCAAAATGTCGTAACAACTCCGCCCCATTGACGCAAATGGGCGGTAGGCGTGTACGGTGGGAG
GTCTATATAAGCAGAGCTCTCTGGCTAACTAGAGAACCCACTGCTTACTGGCTTATCGAAATATACCGTC
CCACCATCGGGCGCGGATCCCGGTCCGAAGCGCGCGGAATTCAAAGGCCTACGTCGACGAGCTCACTAGT
CGCGGCCGCTTTCGAATCTAGAGCCTGCAGTCTCGACAAGCTTGTCGAGAAGTACTAGAGGATCATAATC
AGCCATACCACATTTGTAGAGGTTTTACTTGCTTTAAAAAACCTCCCACACCTCCCCCTGAACCTGAAAC
ATAAAATGAATGCAATTGTTGTTGTTAACTTGTTTATTGCAGCTTATAATGGTTACAAATAAAGCAATAG
CATCACAAATTTCACAAATAAAGCATTTTTTTCACTGCATTCTAGTTGTGGTTTGTCCAAACTCATCAAT
GTATCTTATCATGTCTGGATCTGATCACTGCTTGAGCCTAGAAGATCCGGCTGCTAACAAAGCCCGAAAG
GAAGCTGAGTTGGCTGCTGCCACCGCTGAGCAATAACTATCATAACCCCTAGGAGATCCGAACCAGATAA
GTGAAATCTAGTTCCAAACTATTTTGTCATTTTTAATTTTCGTATTAGCTTACGACGCTACACCCAGTTC
CCATCTATTTTGTCACTCTTCCCTAAATAATCCTTAAAAACTCCATTTCCACCCCTCCCAGTTCCCAACT
ATTTTGTCCGCCCACAGCGGGGCATTTTTCTTCCTGTTATGTTTTTAATCAAACATCCTGCCAACTCCAT
GTGACAAACCGTCATCTTCGGCTACTTTTTCTCTGTCACAGAATGAAAATTTTTCTGTCATCTCTTCGTT
ATTAATGTTTGTAATTGACTGAATATCAACGCTTATTTGCAGCCTGAATGGCGAATGGGACGCGCCCGAG
TTTTCGTTCCACTGAGCGTCAGACCCCGTAGAAAAGATCAAAGGATCTTCTTGAGATCCTTTTTTTCTGC
GCGTAATCTGCTGCTTGCAAACAAAAAAACCACCGCTACCAGCGGTGGTTTGTTTGCCGGATCAAGAGCT
ACCAACTCTTTTTCCGAAGGTAACTGGCTTCAGCAGAGCGCAGATACCAAATACTATTCTTCTAGTGTAG
CCGTAGTTAGGCCACCACTTCAAGAACTCTGTAGCACCGCCTACATACCTCGCTCTGCTAATCCTGTTAC
CAGTGGCTGCTGCCAGTGGCGATAAGTCGTGTCTTACCGGGTTGGACTCAAGACGATAGTTACCGGATAA
GGCGCAGCGGTCGGGCTGAACGGGGGGTTCGTGCACACAGCCCAGCTTGGAGCGAACGACCTACACCGAA
CTGAGATACCTACAGCGTGAGCTATGAGAAAGCGCCACGCTTCCCGAAGGGAGAAAGGCGGACAGGTATC
CGGTAAGCGGCAGGGTCGGAACAGGAGAGCGCACGAGGGAGCTTCCAGGGGGAAACGCCTGGTATCTTTA
TAGTCCTGTCGGGTTTCGCCACCTCTGACTTGAGCGTCGATTTTTGTGATGCTCGTCAGGGGGGCGGAGC
CTATGGAAAAACGCCAGCAACGCGGCCTTTTTACGGTTCCTGGCCTTTTGCTGGCCTTTTGCTCACATGT
TCTTTCCTGCGTTATCCCCTGATTCTGTGGATAACCGTATTACCGCCTTTGAGTGAGCTGATACCGCTCG
CCGCAGCCGAACGACCGAGCGCAGCGAGTCAGTGAGCGAGGAAGCGGAAGAGCGCCTGATGCGGTATTTT
CTCCTTACGCATCTGTGCGGTATTTCACACCGCATAGACCAGCCGCGTAACCTGGCAAAATCGGTTACGG
TTGAGTAATAAATGGATGCCCTGCGTAAGCGGGTGTGGGCGGACAATAAAGTCTTAAACTGAACAAAATA
GATCTAAACTATGACAATAAAGTCTTAAACTAGACAGAATAGTTGTAAACTGAAATCAGTCCAGTTATGC
TGTGAAAAAGCATACTGGACTTTTGTTATGGCTAAAGCAAACTCTTCATTTTCTGAAGTGCAAATTGCCC
GTCGTATTAAAGAGGGGCGTGGCCAAGGGCATGGTAAAGACTATATTCGCGGCGTTGTGACAATTTACCG
AACAACTCCGCGGCCGGGAAGCCGATCTCGGCTTGAACGAATTGTTAGGTGGCGGTACTTGGGTCGATAT
CAAAGTGCATCACTTCTTCCCGTATGCCCAACTTTGTATAGAGAGCCACTGCGGGATCGTCACCGTAATC
TGCTTGCACGTAGATCACATAAGCACCAAGCGCGTTGGCCTCATGCTTGAGGAGATTGATGAGCGCGGTG
GCAATGCCCTGCCTCCGGTGCTCGCCGGAGACTGCGAGATCATAGATATAGATCTCACTACGCGGCTGCT
CAAACTTGGGCAGAACGTAAGCCGCGAGAGCGCCAACAACCGCTTCTTGGTCGAAGGCAGCAAGCGCGAT
GAATGTCTTACTACGGAGCAAGTTCCCGAGGTAATCGGAGTCCGGCTGATGTTGGGAGTAGGTGGCTACG
TCTCCGAACTCACGACCGAAAAGATCAAGAGCAGCCCGCATGGATTTGACTTGGTCAGGGCCGAGCCTAC
ATGTGCGAATGATGCCCATACTTGAGCCACCTAACTTTGTTTTAGGGCGACTGCCCTGCTGCGTAACATC
GTTGCTGCTGCGTAACATCGTTGCTGCTCCATAACATCAAACATCGACCCACGGCGTAACGCGCTTGCTG
CTTGGATGCCCGAGGCATAGACTGTACAAAAAAACAGTCATAACAAGCCATGAAAACCGCCACTGCGCCG
TTACCACCGCTGCGTTCGGTCAAGGTTCTGGACCAGTTGCGTGAGCGCATACGCTACTTGCATTACAGTT
TACGAACCGAACAGGCTTATGTCAACTGGGTTTGTGCCTTCATCCGTTTCCACGGTGTGCGTCACCCGGC
AACCTTGGGCAGCAGCGAAGTCGAGGCATTTCTGTCCTGGCTGGCGAACGAGCGCAAGGTTTCGGTCTCC
ACGCATCGTCAGGCATTGGCGGCCTTGCTGTTCTTCTACGGCAAGGTGCTGTGCACGGATCTGCCCTTGC
TTCAGGAGATCGGTAGACCTCGGCCGTCGCGGCGCTTGCCGGTGGTGCTGACCCCGGATGAAGTGGTTCG
CATCCTCGGTTTTCTGGAAGGCGAGCA
